>Addgene plasmid #113367 | rs117-major | addgene full sequence | sequence record 221941 | Addgene NGS Result
AATGAGTCTTCGGACCTCGCGGGGGCCGCTTAAGCGGTGGTTAGGGTTTGTCTGACGCGGGGGGAGGGGG
AAGGAACGAAACACTCTCATTCGGAGGCGGCTCGGGGTTTGGTCTTGGTGGCCACGGGCACGCAGAAGAG
CGCCGCGATCCTCTTAAGCACCCCCCCGCCCTCCGTGGAGGCGGGGGTTTGGTCGGCGGGTGGTAACTGG
CGGGCCGCTGACTCGGGCGGGTCGCGCGCCCCAGAGTGTGACCTTTTCGGTCTGCTCGCAGACCCCCGGG
CGGCGCCGCCGCGGCGGCGACGGGCTCGCTGGGTCCTAGGCTCCATGGGGACCGTATACGTGGACAGGCT
CTGGAGCATCCGCACGACTGCGGTGATATTACCGGAGACCTTCTGCGGGACGAGCCGGGTCACGCGGCTG
ACGCGGAGCGTCCGTTGGGCGACAAACACCAGGACGGGGCACAGGTACACTATCTTGTCACCCGGAGGCG
CGAGGGACTGCAGGAGCTTCAGGGAGTGGCGCAGCTGCTTCATCCCCGTGGCCCGTTGCTCGCGTTTGCT
GGCGGTGTCCCCGGAAGAAATATATTTGCATGTCTTTAGTTCTATGATGACACAAACCCCGCCCAGCGTC
TTGTCATTGGCGAATTCGAACACGCAGATGCAGTCGGGGCGGCGCGGTCCCAGGTCCACTTCGCATATTA
AGGTGACGCGTGTGGCCTCGAACACCGAGCGACCCTGCAGCGACCCGCTTAAAAGCTTGGCAATCCGGTA
CTGTTGGTAAAGCCACCATGGAAGATGCCAAAAACATTAAGAAGGGCCCAGCGCCATTCTACCCACTCGA
AGACGGGACCGCCGGCGAGCAGCTGCACAAAGCCATGAAGCGCTACGCCCTGGTGCCCGGCACCATCGCC
TTTACCGACGCACATATCGAGGTGGACATTACCTACGCCGAGTACTTCGAGATGAGCGTTCGGCTGGCAG
AAGCTATGAAGCGCTATGGGCTGAATACAAACCATCGGATCGTGGTGTGCAGCGAGAATAGCTTGCAGTT
CTTCATGCCCGTGTTGGGTGCCCTGTTCATCGGTGTGGCTGTGGCCCCAGCTAACGACATCTACAACGAG
CGCGAGCTGCTGAACAGCATGGGCATCAGCCAGCCCACCGTCGTATTCGTGAGCAAGAAAGGGCTGCAAA
AGATCCTCAACGTGCAAAAGAAGCTACCGATCATACAAAAGATCATCATCATGGATAGCAAGACCGACTA
CCAGGGCTTCCAAAGCATGTACACCTTCGTGACTTCCCATTTGCCACCCGGCTTCAACGAGTACGACTTC
GTGCCCGAGAGCTTCGACCGGGACAAAACCATCGCCCTGATCATGAACAGTAGTGGCAGTACCGGATTGC
CCAAGGGCGTAGCCCTACCGCACCGCACCGCTTGTGTCCGATTCAGTCATGCCCGCGACCCCATCTTCGG
CAACCAGATCATCCCCGACACCGCTATCCTCAGCGTGGTGCCATTTCACCACGGCTTCGGCATGTTCACC
ACGCTGGGCTACTTGATCTGCGGCTTTCGGGTCGTGCTCATGTACCGCTTCGAGGAGGAGCTATTCTTGC
GCAGCTTGCAAGACTATAAGATTCAATCTGCCCTGCTGGTGCCCACACTATTTAGCTTCTTCGCTAAGAG
CACTCTCATCGACAAGTACGACCTAAGCAACTTGCACGAGATCGCCAGCGGCGGGGCGCCGCTCAGCAAG
GAGGTAGGTGAGGCCGTGGCCAAACGCTTCCACCTACCAGGCATCCGCCAGGGCTACGGCCTGACAGAAA
CAACCAGCGCCATTCTGATCACCCCCGAAGGGGACGACAAGCCTGGCGCAGTAGGCAAGGTGGTGCCCTT
CTTCGAGGCTAAGGTGGTGGACTTGGACACCGGTAAGACACTGGGTGTGAACCAGCGCGGCGAGCTGTGC
GTCCGTGGCCCCATGATCATGAGCGGCTACGTTAACAACCCCGAGGCTACAAACGCTCTCATCGACAAGG
ACGGCTGGCTGCACAGCGGCGACATCGCCTACTGGGACGAGGACGAGCACTTCTTCATCGTGGACCGGCT
GAAGAGCCTGATCAAATACAAGGGCTACCAGGTAGCCCCAGCCGAACTGGAGAGCATCCTGCTGCAACAC
CCCAACATCTTCGACGCCGGGGTCGCCGGCCTGCCCGACGACGATGCCGGCGAGCTGCCCGCCGCAGTCG
TCGTGCTGGAACACGGTAAAACCATGACCGAGAAGGAGATCGTGGACTATGTGGCCAGCCAGGTTACAAC
CGCCAAGAAGCTGCGCGGTGGTGTTGTGTTCGTGGACGAGGTGCCTAAAGGACTGACCGGCAAGTTGGAC
GCCCGCAAGATCCGCGAGATTCTCATTAAGGCCAAGAAGGGCGGCAAGATCGCCGTGTAATAATTCTAGA
GTCGGGGCGGCCGGCCGCTTCGAGCAGACATGATAAGATACATTGATGAGTTTGGACAAACCACAACTAG
AATGCAGTGAAAAAAATGCTTTATTTGTGAAATTTGTGATGCTATTGCTTTATTTGTAACCATTATAAGC
TGCAATAAACAAGTTAACAACAACAATTGCATTCATTTTATGTTTCAGGTTCAGGGGGAGGTGTGGGAGG
TTTTTTAAAGCAAGTAAAACCTCTACAAATGTGGTAAAATCGATAAGGATCCGTCGACCGATGCCCTTGA
GAGCCTTCAACCCAGTCAGCTCCTTCCGGTGGGCGCGGGGCATGACTATCGTCGCCGCACTTATGACTGT
CTTCTTTATCATGCAACTCGTAGGACAGGTGCCGGCAGCGCTCTTCCGCTTCCTCGCTCACTGACTCGCT
GCGCTCGGTCGTTCGGCTGCGGCGAGCGGTATCAGCTCACTCAAAGGCGGTAATACGGTTATCCACAGAA
TCAGGGGATAACGCAGGAAAGAACATGTGAGCAAAAGGCCAGCAAAAGGCCAGGAACCGTAAAAAGGCCG
CGTTGCTGGCGTTTTTCCATAGGCTCCGCCCCCCTGACGAGCATCACAAAAATCGACGCTCAAGTCAGAG
GTGGCGAAACCCGACAGGACTATAAAGATACCAGGCGTTTCCCCCTGGAAGCTCCCTCGTGCGCTCTCCT
GTTCCGACCCTGCCGCTTACCGGATACCTGTCCGCCTTTCTCCCTTCGGGAAGCGTGGCGCTTTCTCATA
GCTCACGCTGTAGGTATCTCAGTTCGGTGTAGGTCGTTCGCTCCAAGCTGGGCTGTGTGCACGAACCCCC
CGTTCAGCCCGACCGCTGCGCCTTATCCGGTAACTATCGTCTTGAGTCCAACCCGGTAAGACACGACTTA
TCGCCACTGGCAGCAGCCACTGGTAACAGGATTAGCAGAGCGAGGTATGTAGGCGGTGCTACAGAGTTCT
TGAAGTGGTGGCCTAACTACGGCTACACTAGAAGAACAGTATTTGGTATCTGCGCTCTGCTGAAGCCAGT
TACCTTCGGAAAAAGAGTTGGTAGCTCTTGATCCGGCAAACAAACCACCGCTGGTAGCGGTGGTTTTTTT
GTTTGCAAGCAGCAGATTACGCGCAGAAAAAAAGGATCTCAAGAAGATCCTTTGATCTTTTCTACGGGGT
CTGACGCTCAGTGGAACGAAAACTCACGTTAAGGGATTTTGGTCATGAGATTATCAAAAAGGATCTTCAC
CTAGATCCTTTTAAATTAAAAATGAAGTTTTAAATCAATCTAAAGTATATATGAGTAAACTTGGTCTGAC
AGCGGCCGCAAATGCTAAACCACTGCAGTGGTTACCAGTGCTTGATCAGTGAGGCACCGATCTCAGCGAT
CTGCCTATTTCGTTCGTCCATAGTGGCCTGACTCCCCGTCGTGTAGATCACTACGATTCGTGAGGGCTTA
CCATCAGGCCCCAGCGCAGCAATGATGCCGCGAGAGCCGCGTTCACCGGCCCCCGATTTGTCAGCAATGA
ACCAGCCAGCAGGGAGGGCCGAGCGAAGAAGTGGTCCTGCTACTTTGTCCGCCTCCATCCAGTCTATGAG
CTGCTGTCGTGATGCTAGAGTAAGAAGTTCGCCAGTGAGTAGTTTCCGAAGAGTTGTGGCCATTGCTACT
GGCATCGTGGTATCACGCTCGTCGTTCGGTATGGCTTCGTTCAACTCTGGTTCCCAGCGGTCAAGCCGGG
TCACATGATCACCCATATTATGAAGAAATGCAGTCAGCTCCTTAGGGCCTCCGATCGTTGTCAGAAGTAA
GTTGGCCGCGGTGTTGTCGCTCATGGTAATGGCAGCACTACACAATTCTCTTACCGTCATGCCATCCGTA
AGATGCTTTTCCGTGACCGGCGAGTACTCAACCAAGTCGTTTTGTGAGTAGTGTATACGGCGACCAAGCT
GCTCTTGCCCGGCGTCTATACGGGACAACACCGCGCCACATAGCAGTACTTTGAAAGTGCTCATCATCGG
GAATCGTTCTTCGGGGCGGAAAGACTCAAGGATCTTGCCGCTATTGAGATCCAGTTCGATATAGCCCACT
CTTGCACCCAGTTGATCTTCAGCATCTTTTACTTTCACCAGCGTTTCGGGGTGTGCAAAAACAGGCAAGC
AAAATGCCGCAAAGAAGGGAATGAGTGCGACACGAAAATGTTGGATGCTCATACTCGTCCTTTTTCAATA
TTATTGAAGCATTTATCAGGGTTACTAGTACGTCTCTCAAGGATAAGTAAGTAATATTAAGGTACGGGAG
GTATTGGACAGGCCGCAATAAAATATCTTTATTTTCATTACATCTGTGTGTTGGTTTTTTGTGTGAATCG
ATAGTACTAACATACGCTCTCCATCAAAACAAAACGAAACAAAACAAACTAGCAAAATAGGCTGTCCCCA
GTGCAAGTGCAGGTGCCAGAACATTTCTCTGGCCTAACTGGCCGGTACCCCGGCATGCCTGCCTTATCTA
CCTCGACTGTAAAATGAGAGAAATGATCCCTCTTCATCTGGGATGTCATGAGAACTAAATGGGACAAGGT
AAAGTGTCTACTTAGTTTCATTCACTAACTTAGCGCTTTTCTTCCTAACGAATCCTCACAAAAGTGAAAT
GTGATACCTAGAAAAGTGCCTTGTAAAGTATAAAGCACTCTGCTCATGAAGAGACATTACCCTATTCCCA
GTTGATAATGCTGTGCCTCTTCTCTTTCATTACTCAATAATGGAAACACAAATATGTGGATTTTGGTGGG
ATAACTGCAACCAGGAGAGTCTGGATCCTAGCTGGCTCTGGGACTGGATATGTTGCCCAGATACCCAACA
TTACCGCAGAGTTTTGGAGCTTTGTTCTCCATCTGGCTCAGGAACTATGGGTATCTAAGCAAGTCTGGGT
TTTTGCATATTAAGAACTAATTAACATGTATTGTTTCTTGATTTACATGACACACTGACTGGGTGATTCC
ATTTGTGGCTTGTGAGCAAAAGGATTA
Features (pLannotate 1.2.2; 10 found; start..end, strand, type, name):
      1..752     +  promoter       HSV TK promoter: herpes simplex virus thymidine kinase promoter
    788..2440    +  CDS            luciferase: firefly luciferase synthetic luc2 version of the luciferase gene
   2484..2605    -  polyA_signal   SV40 poly(A) signal: SV40 polyadenylation signal
   2628..2696    -  CDS            large T antigen (fragment): large T antigen from SV40 (simian virus 40)
   2712..2844    +  CDS            TcR (fragment): tetracycline efflux protein; tet; confers resistance to tetracycline
   3024..3612    -  rep_origin     ori: high-copy-number ColE1/pMB1/pBR322/pUC origin of replication
   3812..4672    -  CDS            AmpR: β-lactamase confers resistance to ampicillin, carbenicillin, and related antibiotics
   4673..4714    -  promoter       AmpR promoter (fragment): bla
   4777..4825    +  polyA_signal   poly(A) signal: synthetic polyadenylation signal
   4839..4930    +  misc_feature   pause site: RNA polymerase II transcriptional pause signal from the human α2 globin gene
