[The description below was written by a language model from this plasmid's Addgene catalogue record and pLannotate feature annotations shown in this document.]
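Description:
rs117-major is a firefly luciferase enhancer-reporter plasmid built on the pGL4-TK backbone (Promega) and intended for transfection-based reporter assays. It is maintained in E. coli as a high-copy plasmid through a ColE1/pUC-type origin and selected with ampicillin via the β-lactamase gene. The sequenced record is 5,487 nt and its annotation covers the whole backbone. Short matches to a tetracycline resistance gene and to SV40 large T antigen appear to be residual backbone fragments rather than functional genes.

The reporter unit consists of the herpes simplex virus thymidine kinase promoter, which provides a modest basal level of transcription, driving the synthetic luc2 version of firefly luciferase, followed by an SV40 polyadenylation signal. Upstream of the cloning region lie a synthetic poly(A) signal and an RNA polymerase II transcriptional pause site from the human α2 globin gene, standard pGL4 elements that suppress read-through transcription from the backbone and so reduce background signal.

The insert is a human genomic fragment containing SNP rs11716984 in its major-allele (A) form, cloned between KpnI and EcoRV. It is not annotated as a separate feature in the table, and its length is not stated; it presumably sits in the unannotated stretch between the pause site and the TK promoter. According to the record, the construct is used to evaluate the enhancer activity of a FOXA1 DIV motif in the context of this allele, with luciferase output reporting how much the fragment boosts transcription from the TK promoter. The name suggests comparison with a minor-allele counterpart, although no such construct is described here.
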