Addgene plasmid #113367: rs117-major
Purpose: evaluate FOXA1 DIV motif enhancer activity in SNP rs11716984 major allele (A)
Depositing lab: Ralf Jauch. Depositing organization: Guangzhou Institute of Biomedicine and Health (GIBH), Chinese Academy of Sciences. Publication: DNA-mediated dimerization on a compact sequence signature controls enhancer engagement and regulation by FOXA1. Wang X, Srivastava Y, Jankowski A, Malik V, Wei Y, Del Rosario RC, Cojocaru V, Prabhakar S, Jauch R. Nucleic Acids Res. 2018 Jun 20;46(11):5470-5486. doi: 10.1093/nar/gky259. PubMed 29669022.
Backbone
  Vector backbone: pGL4-TK
  Backbone manufacturer: Promega
  Vector type: Luciferase
Growth in bacteria
  Bacterial resistance: Ampicillin, 100 μg/mL
  Growth temperature: 37°C
  Growth strain: DH5alpha
  Copy number: High Copy
Gene/Insert
  Gene/Insert name: rs11716984 major allele
  Species: H. sapiens (human)
  Cloning method: Restriction Enzyme; 5′ cloning site KpnI (unknown if destroyed); 3′ cloning site EcoRV (unknown if destroyed)
Terms and licenses: Academic/Nonprofit Terms; Industry Terms: Not Available to Industry
How to cite: rs117-major was a gift from Ralf Jauch (Addgene plasmid # 113367 ; http://n2t.net/addgene:113367 ; RRID:Addgene_113367)
