>Addgene plasmid #113367 | rs117-major | depositor partial sequence | sequence record 221943 | rs117-major sequence 9 bps
GAAACACAA
